>Addgene plasmid #41354 | TAL3180 | addgene partial sequence | sequence record 57136 | JDS-TALEN-F 5'-TAGGGGTCGGTAAACAGTGG-3'
TGTGGCGGGTGAGCTTAGGGGGCCTCCGCTCCAGCTCGACACCGGGCAGCTGCTGAAGATCGCGAAGAGA
GGGGGAGTAACAGCGGTAGAGGCAGTGCACGCCTGGCGCAATGCGCTCACCGGGGCCCCCTTGAACCTGA
CCCCAGACCAGGTAGTCGCAATCGCGTCAAACGGAGGGGGAAAGCAAGCCCTGGAAACCGTGCAAAGGTT
GTTGCCGGTCCTTTGTCAAGACCACGGCCTTACACCGGAGCAAGTCGTGGCCATTGCAAGCAACATCGGT
GGCAAACAGGCTCTTGAGACGGTTCAGAGACTTCTCCCAGTTCTCTGTCAAGCCCACGGGCTGACTCCCG
ATCAAGTTGTAGCGATTGCGTCCAACGGTGGAGGGAAACAAGCATTGGAGACTGTCCAACGGCTCCTTCC
CGTGTTGTGTCAAGCCCACGGTTTGACGCCTGCACAAGTGGTCGCCATCGCCAACAACAACGGCGGTAAG
CAGGCGCTGGAAACAGTACAGCGCCTGCTGCCTGTACTGTGCCAGGATCATGGACTGACCCCAGACCAGG
TAGTCGCAATCGCGAACAATAATGGGGGAAAGCAAGCCCTGGAAACCGTGCAAAGGTTGTTGCCGGTCCT
TTGTCAAGACCACGGCCTTACACCGGAGCAAGTCGTGGCCATTGCAAGCAATGGGGGTGGCAAACAGGCT
CTTGAGACGGTTCAGAGACTTCTCCCAGTTCTCTGTCAAGCCCACGGGCTGACTCCCGATCAAGTTGTAG
CGATTGCGTCCAACGGTGGAGGGAAACAAGCATTGGAGACTGTCCAACGGCTCCTTCCCGTGTTGTGTCA
AGCCCACGGTTTGACGCCTGCACAAGTGGTCGCCATCGCCTCGAATGGCGGCGGTAAGCAGGCGCTGGAA
ACAGTACAGCGCCTGCTGCCTGTACTGTGCCAGGATCATGGACTGACCCCAGAC
