[The description below was written by a language model from this plasmid's Addgene catalogue record.]
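Description:
TAL3180 is a TALEN expression plasmid built on the JDS74 backbone, a roughly 6.4 kb mammalian expression vector that also carries a T7 promoter. It encodes the left-hand monomer of a TALE nuclease pair directed against the zebrafish (Danio rerio) sox9b gene. The plasmid is maintained in E. coli as a high-copy construct under ampicillin selection. No feature table accompanies the record, so details such as the origin of replication and polyadenylation signal are not explicitly stated, although the listed BGH reverse sequencing primer suggests a BGH terminator region downstream of the coding sequence.

The insert, about 1.6 kb, is an engineered array of TAL effector repeats designed to recognise a specific 18-nucleotide site in sox9b. It is not the sox9b coding sequence itself. The array was cloned by restriction enzyme methods that destroyed the cloning sites, placing it in frame with elements supplied by the backbone: an N-terminal 3X FLAG epitope for detection and a C-terminal wild-type FokI nuclease domain. Because FokI cleaves only as a dimer, this left monomer is meant to be used with a matching right-hand TALEN that binds the opposite strand nearby, so that the two nuclease domains meet over the spacer and produce a double-strand break.

Expression can be driven by the CMV promoter in transfected cells, while the T7 promoter allows in vitro transcription of mRNA. In vitro transcribed mRNA is the usual delivery route for zebrafish embryo injection. The construct belongs to a set of TALENs made for the zebrafish community and is intended for targeted disruption of sox9b through error-prone repair of the induced break.
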