Addgene plasmid #41354: TAL3180
Depositing lab: Keith Joung. Depositing organization: Massachusetts General Hospital. Publication: Targeted gene disruption in somatic zebrafish cells using engineered TALENs. Sander JD, Cade L, Khayter C, Reyon D, Peterson RT, Joung JK, Yeh JR. Nat Biotechnol. 2011 Aug 5;29(8):697-8. doi: 10.1038/nbt.1934. PubMed 21822241.
Backbone
  Vector backbone: JDS74
  Backbone manufacturer: Addgene plasmid #32288
  Backbone size w/o insert (bp): 6447
  Vector type: Mammalian Expression ; T7
Growth in bacteria
  Bacterial resistance: Ampicillin, 100 μg/mL
  Growth temperature: 37°C
  Growth strain: XL1 Blue
  Copy number: High Copy
Gene/Insert
  Gene/Insert name: ZebrafishCommunity-sox9b-Left (alt name: sox9b)
  Species: D. rerio (zebrafish)
  Insert size (bp): 1640
  Entrez Gene: sox9b (a.k.a. fb18d01, wu:fb18d01)
  Promoter: CMV
  Tag / fusion protein: 3X Flag (N terminal on backbone); WT FOKI (C terminal on backbone)
  Cloning method: Restriction Enzyme; 5′ cloning site N/A (destroyed during cloning); 3′ cloning site N/A (destroyed during cloning)
  Sequencing primers: 5′ CMV-F; 3′ BGH-rev
Terms and licenses: Academic/Nonprofit Terms; Industry Terms: Not Available to Industry
Depositor comments: Target binding site: TTATGGTTTGGGCTCAAG It is strongly recommended that users perform a diagnostic digest to verify this plasmid prior to use. For example, a double digest of the plasmid with BamHI and KpnI should result in two bands at 2.3kb and 5.8kb.
How to cite: TAL3180 was a gift from Keith Joung (Addgene plasmid # 41354 ; http://n2t.net/addgene:41354 ; RRID:Addgene_41354)
