LOCUS       Exported 2430 bp ds-DNA linear SYN 14-JUL-2021
DEFINITION  synthetic linear DNA
ACCESSION   .
VERSION     .
KEYWORDS    TAL3180
SOURCE      synthetic DNA construct
  ORGANISM  synthetic DNA construct
REFERENCE   1 (bases 1 to 2430)
  AUTHORS   Sander JD, Cade L, Khayter C, Reyon D, Peterson RT, Joung JK, Yeh JR
  TITLE     Targeted gene disruption in somatic zebrafish cells using engineered
            TALENs.
  JOURNAL   Nat Biotechnol. 2011 Aug 5;29(8):697-8. doi: 10.1038/nbt.1934.
  PUBMED    21822241
REFERENCE   2 (bases 1 to 2430)
  AUTHORS   .
  TITLE     Direct Submission
  JOURNAL   Exported Jul 14, 2021 from SnapGene Server 1.1.58
            http://www.snapgene.com
FEATURES             Location/Qualifiers
     source          1..2430
                     /organism="synthetic DNA construct"
                     /mol_type="other DNA"
     CDS             19..84
                     /codon_start=1
                     /product="three tandem FLAG(R) epitope tags, followed by an
                     enterokinase cleavage site"
                     /label=3xFLAG
                     /translation="DYKDHDGDYKDHDIDYKDDDDK"
     CDS             91..111
                     /codon_start=1
                     /product="nuclear localization signal of SV40 (simian virus
                     40) large T antigen"
                     /label=SV40 NLS
                     /translation="PKKKRKV"
ORIGIN
        1 tctagagcta gcaccatgga ctacaaagac catgacggtg attataaaga tcatgacatc
       61 gattacaagg atgacgatga caagatggcc cccaagaaga agaggaaggt gggcattcac
      121 cgcggggtac ctatggtgga cttgaggaca ctcggttatt cgcaacagca acaggagaaa
      181 atcaagccta aggtcaggag caccgtcgcg caacaccacg aggcgcttgt ggggcatggc
      241 ttcactcatg cgcatattgt cgcgctttca cagcaccctg cggcgcttgg gacggtggct
      301 gtcaaatacc aagatatgat tgcggccctg cccgaagcca cgcacgaggc aattgtaggg
      361 gtcggtaaac agtggtcggg agcgcgagca cttgaggcgc tgctgactgt ggcgggtgag
      421 cttagggggc ctccgctcca gctcgacacc gggcagctgc tgaagatcgc gaagagaggg
      481 ggagtaacag cggtagaggc agtgcacgcc tggcgcaatg cgctcaccgg ggcccccttg
      541 aacctgaccc cagaccaggt agtcgcaatc gcgtcaaacg gagggggaaa gcaagccctg
      601 gaaaccgtgc aaaggttgtt gccggtcctt tgtcaagacc acggccttac accggagcaa
      661 gtcgtggcca ttgcaagcaa catcggtggc aaacaggctc ttgagacggt tcagagactt
      721 ctcccagttc tctgtcaagc ccacgggctg actcccgatc aagttgtagc gattgcgtcc
      781 aacggtggag ggaaacaagc attggagact gtccaacggc tccttcccgt gttgtgtcaa
      841 gcccacggtt tgacgcctgc acaagtggtc gccatcgcca acaacaacgg cggtaagcag
      901 gcgctggaaa cagtacagcg cctgctgcct gtactgtgcc aggatcatgg actgacccca
      961 gaccaggtag tcgcaatcgc gaacaataat gggggaaagc aagccctgga aaccgtgcaa
     1021 aggttgttgc cggtcctttg tcaagaccac ggccttacac cggagcaagt cgtggccatt
     1081 gcaagcaatg ggggtggcaa acaggctctt gagacggttc agagacttct cccagttctc
     1141 tgtcaagccc acgggctgac tcccgatcaa gttgtagcga ttgcgtccaa cggtggaggg
     1201 aaacaagcat tggagactgt ccaacggctc cttcccgtgt tgtgtcaagc ccacggtttg
     1261 acgcctgcac aagtggtcgc catcgcctcg aatggcggcg gtaagcaggc gctggaaaca
     1321 gtacagcgcc tgctgcctgt actgtgccag gatcatggac tgaccccaga ccaggtagtc
     1381 gcaatcgcga acaataatgg gggaaagcaa gccctggaaa ccgtgcaaag gttgttgccg
     1441 gtcctttgtc aagaccacgg ccttacaccg gagcaagtcg tggccattgc aaataataac
     1501 ggtggcaaac aggctcttga gacggttcag agacttctcc cagttctctg tcaagcccac
     1561 gggctgactc ccgatcaagt tgtagcgatt gcgaataaca atggagggaa acaagcattg
     1621 gagactgtcc aacggctcct tcccgtgttg tgtcaagccc acggtttgac gcctgcacaa
     1681 gtggtcgcca tcgccagcca tgatggcggt aagcaggcgc tggaaacagt acagcgcctg
     1741 ctgcctgtac tgtgccagga tcatggactg accccagacc aggtagtcgc aatcgcgtca
     1801 aacggagggg gaaagcaagc cctggaaacc gtgcaaaggt tgttgccggt cctttgtcaa
     1861 gaccacggcc ttacaccgga gcaagtcgtg gccattgcat cccacgacgg tggcaaacag
     1921 gctcttgaga cggttcagag acttctccca gttctctgtc aagcccacgg gctgactccc
     1981 gatcaagttg tagcgattgc gtcgaacatt ggagggaaac aagcattgga gactgtccaa
     2041 cggctccttc ccgtgttgtg tcaagcccac ggtttgacgc ctgcacaagt ggtcgccatc
     2101 gcctccaata ttggcggtaa gcaggcgctg gaaacagtac agcgcctgct gcctgtactg
     2161 tgccaggatc atggactgac acccgaacag gtggtcgcca ttgctaataa taacggagga
     2221 cggccagcct tggagtccat cgtagcccaa ttgtccaggc ccgatcccgc gttggctgcg
     2281 ttaacgaatg accatctggt ggcgttggca tgtcttggtg gacgacccgc gctcgatgca
     2341 gtcaaaaagg gtctgcctca tgctcccgca ttgatcaaaa gaaccaaccg gcggattccc
     2401 gagagaactt cccatcgagt cgcgggatcc
//
